>Addgene plasmid #203630 | FB367 | addgene full sequence | sequence record 405891 | Addgene NGS Result
GAGAGCGTCATCATGCAACATGCATGTACTGTCTGATGTATTAAGAGTATAGGGGTCAACAACTAGAGTG
TCTGACAGGTATATCTAGCAGTTTGATTTGACCATTCTTTTATTAAAACACTGTAACCCGCAACGAAGAA
CTCCTCCGCTTCAAGTCAAGAATGCGCATATGTGCGTAAAATCGACAAGCCCGGCGGCATTCCACCGAGC
AGGGTATTGCCTTTGGCACTTTACGTGCGCAGAGGAGCCTGAATGTTGAGTGGAATGATGGTGGAATGAT
GAAGCTCAGAAGAACTCGTCAAGAAGGCGATAGAAGGCTATGCGCTGCGAATCGGGAGCGGCGATACCGT
AAAGCACGAGGAAGCGGTCAGCCCATTCGCCGCCAAGCTCTTCAGCAATATCACGGGTAGCCAACGCTAT
GTCCTGATAGCGGTCCGCCACACCCAGCCGGCCACAGTCGATGAATCCAGAAAAGCGGCCATTTTCCACC
ATGATATTCGGCAAGCAGGCGTCGCCGTGGGTCACGACGAGATCCTCGCCGTCGGGCATCCGCGCCTTGA
GCCTGGCGAACAGTTCGGCTGGCGCGAGCCCCTGATGCTCTTCGTCCAGATCATCCTGATCGACAAGACC
GGCTTCCATCCGAGTACGTGCTCGCTCGATGCGGTGTTTCGCTTGGTGGTCGAATGGGCAGGTAGCCGGA
TCAAGCGTATGCAGCCGCCGCATTGCATCAGCCATGATGGATACTTTCTCGGCAGGAGCAAGGTGAGATG
ACAGGAGATCCTGCCCCGGCACTTCGCCCAATAGCAGCCAGTCCCTTCCCGCTTCAGTGACAACGTCGAG
CACAGCTGCGCAAGGAACGCCCGTCGTGGCCAGCCACGATAGCCGCGCTGCCTCGTCTTGGAGTTCATTC
AGGGCACCGGACAGGTCGGTCTTGACAAAAAGAACCGGGCGCCCCTGCGCTGACAGCCGGAACACGGCGG
CATCAGAGCAGCCGATTGTCTGTTGTGCCCAGTCATAGCCGAATAGCCTCTCCACCCAAGCGGCCGGAGA
ACCTGCGTGCAATCCATCTTGTTCAATCATTTTGGATGCTTGGGTAGAATAGGTAAGTCAGATTGAATCT
GAAATAAAGGGAGGAAGGGCGAACTTAAGAAGGTATGACCGGGTCGTCCACTTACCTTGCTTGACAAACG
CACCAAGTTATCGTGCACCAAGCAGCAGATGATAATAATGTCCTCGTTCCTGTCTGCTAATAAGAGTCAC
ACTTCGAGCGCCGCCGCTACTGCTACAAGTGGGGCTGATCTGACCAGTTGCCTAAATGAACCATCTTGTC
AAACGACACAAATTTTGTGCTCACCGCCTGGACGACTAAACCAAAATAGGCATTCATTGTTGACCTCCAC
TAGCTCCAGCCAAGCCCAAAAAATGCTCCTTCAATATCAGTTCTCCTGACGGAGTGGCGCATGCGGACAG
ACGGACGGACGCAGAGAGAAGGGCTGAGTAATAAGCGCCACTGCGCCAGACAGCTCTGGCGGCTCTGAGG
TGCAGTGGATGATTATTAATCCGGGACCGGCCGCCCCTCCGCCCCGAAGTGGAAAGGCTGGTGTGCCCCT
CGTTGACCAAGAATCTATTGCATCATCGGAGAATATGGAGCTTCATCGAATCACCGGCAGTAAGCGAAGG
AGAATGTGAAGCCAGGGGTGTATAGCCGTCGGCGAAATAGCATGCCATTAACCTAGGTACAGAAGTCCAA
TTGCTTCCGATCTGGTAAAAGATTCACGAGATAGTACCTTCTCCGAAGTAGGTAGAGCGAGTACCCGGCG
CGTAAGCTCCCTAATTGGCCCATCCGGCATCTGTAGGGCGTCCAAATATCGTGCCTCTCCTGCTTTGCCC
GGTGTATGAAACCGGAAAGGCCGCTCAGGAGCTGGCCAGCGGCGCAGACCGGGAACACAAGCTGGCAGTC
GACCCATCCGGTGCTCTGCACTCGACCTGCTGAGGTCCCTCAGTCCCTGGTAGGCAGCTTTGCCCCGTCT
GTCCGCCCGGTGTGTCGGCGGGGTTGACAAGGTCGTTGCGTCAGTCCAACATTTGTTGCCATATTTTCCT
GCTCTCCCCACCAGCTGCTCTTTTCTTTTCTCTTTCTTTTCCCATCTTCAGTATATTCATCTTCCCATCC
AAGAACCTTTAAAATGGTTTTCACCCTTGAAGATTTCGTCGGCGACTGGCGCCAAACCGCCGGATATAAC
CTTGACCAGGTGCTGGAGCAGGGAGGAGTCTCTTCCTTGTTCCAGAATCTCGGCGTTTCCGTTACTCCTA
TCCAGCGTATTGTGTTGAGCGGAGAGAACGGTCTTAAGATTGACATCCACGTCATTATCCCATACGAGGG
CCTCTCTGGCGATCAAATGGGACAGATCGAGAAAATTTTCAAGGTCGTTTATCCAGTCGACGATCATCAC
TTTAAAGTTATCCTGCACTACGGTACTCTTGTGATCGATGGCGTCACCCCCAACATGATTGACTACTTCG
GCCGACCCTACGAGGGTATCGCTGTGTTCGACGGTAAGAAGATTACTGTGACCGGTACTTTGTGGAATGG
AAACAAGATTATCGATGAGCGCCTCATCAACCCTGATGGCTCCTTGCTGTTTCGTGTTACCATTAACGGA
GTTACTGGTTGGCGCCTTTGCGAACGTATTCTCGCATAAGCTTCATCATTCCACCATCATTCCACTCAAC
ATTCAGGCTCCTCTGCGCACGTAAAGTGCCAAAGGCAATACCCTGCTCGGTGGAATGCCGCCGGGCTTGT
CGATTTTACGCACATATGCGCATTCTTGACTTGAAGCGGAGGAGTTCTTCGTTGCGGGTTACAGTGTTTT
AATAAAAGAATGGTCAAATCAAACTGCTAGATATACCTGTCAGACACTCTAGTTGTTGACCCCTATACTC
TTAATACATCAGACAGTACATGCATGTTGCATGATGACGCTCTCCGTCAGGAGTGGCTATTGTTGTTATC
ATCAAAATCTATATTGATACTATTATACTCGATATGTTATAGACTTTATTAAAAAAAACTTTGTTTGTTT
GCAGAAAGTGGATTTTTAATCAAATTTAATTGTGATGATTACAATGTCAATTGGTTATGCAAGATATTAA
TTAATATGTTTAAGATTTTTCACTTTTAATAAGTAAAATAAAATACGTCAAAAAAATTTCCTAAAGATAA
TGCCAAAAAGGTTAAATTATAGAAATTAAACTAAAATATATTAAAAGTTGACTTAAAAATGCAATGTTGA
CCACCGACCTAGGGGAAAACAAATTTACCGTATCTGGGATAGAATCTCTTCTGTATCATCTCAGATAAAG
ATTACTACATAAACACACTTTACAGTTTTACGACGCCCAAAATTCAATTCCCGGAGATTAAAAACCCTAA
AACAAACACTGGCGATTCGATTTTCCCTCCCAATTCAAATCATCTCTTAATCTTCTTCTTCTCACTATCC
TCTCAAATTCGCCGCCGATCTTCCATCAATTTTGATTTCTCGCACCGAAATTTCGACTTTTCATCTCCTA
TCGACGAAACCCTAATTTTTCACACTCCAGAAATCGAACTTTGACGACGATGTTAATGGCTAAACCCCGC
TGTCAGGAGTCTCAATGGTAACTTTACTCTTTATTTAACCATACATTTTTTTTTATTTTTTTCACTTTGT
TCTTCATCCACTATTGTTCTTTGTTCATCTTGAACAAAAGCTCCCTCCTTCTTTGTTCTTCATCCACCAT
TGTTCTTCATCAATCATTTCGCTGTCATGAGACGAATTCTGACAGGATATATTGGCGGGTAAACCTAAGA
GAAAAGAGCGTTTATTAGAATAATCGGATATTTAAAAGGGCGTGAAAAGGTTTATCCGTTCGTCCATTTG
TATGTGCATGCCAACCACAGGGTTCCCCTCGGGATCAAAGTACTTTGATCCAACCCCTCCGCTGCTATAG
TGCAGTCGGCTTCTGACGTTCAGTGCAGCCGTCATCTGAAAACGACATGTCGCACAAGTCCTAAGTTACG
CGACAGGCTGCCGCCCTGCCCTTTTCCTGGCGTTTTCTTGTCGCGTGTTTTAGTCGCATAAAGTAGAATA
CTTGCGACTAGAACCGGAGACATTACGCCATGAACAAGAGCGCCGCCGCTGGCCTGCTGGGCTATGCCCG
CGTCAGCACCGACGACCAGGACTTGACCAACCAACGGGCCGAACTGCACGCGGCCGGCTGCACCAAGCTG
TTTTCCGAGAAGATCACCGGCACCAGGCGCGACCGCCCGGAGCTGGCCAGGATGCTTGACCACCTACGCC
CTGGCGACGTTGTGACAGTGACCAGGCTAGACCGCCTGGCCCGCAGCACCCGCGACCTACTGGACATTGC
CGAGCGCATCCAGGAGGCCGGCGCGGGCCTGCGTAGCCTGGCAGAGCCGTGGGCCGACACCACCACGCCG
GCCGGCCGCATGGTGTTGACCGTGTTCGCCGGCATTGCCGAGTTCGAGCGTTCCCTAATCATCGACCGCA
CCCGGAGCGGGCGCGAGGCCGCCAAGGCCCGAGGCGTGAAGTTTGGCCCCCGCCCTACCCTCACCCCGGC
ACAGATCGCGCACGCCCGCGAGCTGATCGACCAGGAAGGCCGCACCGTGAAAGAGGCGGCTGCACTGCTT
GGCGTGCATCGCTCGACCCTGTACCGCGCACTTGAGCGCAGCGAGGAAGTGACGCCCACCGAGGCCAGGC
GGCGCGGTGCCTTCCGTGAGGACGCATTGACCGAGGCCGACGCCCTGGCGGCCGCCGAGAATGAACGCCA
AGAGGAACAAGCATGAAACCGCACCAGGACGGCCAGGACGAACCGTTTTTCATTACCGAAGAGATCGAGG
CGGAGATGATCGCGGCCGGGTACGTGTTCGAGCCGCCCGCGCACCTCTCAACCGTGCGGCTGCATGAAAT
CCTGGCCGGTTTGTCTGATGCCAAGCTGGCGGCCTGGCCGGCCAGCTTGGCCGCTGAAGAAACCGAGCGC
CGCCGTCTAAAAAGGTGATGTGTATTTGAGTAAAACAGCTTGCGTCATGCGGTCGCTGCGTATATGATGC
GATGAGTAAATAAACAAATACGCAAGGGGAACGCATGAAGGTTATCGCTGTACTTAACCAGAAAGGCGGG
TCAGGCAAGACGACCATCGCAACCCATCTAGCCCGCGCCCTGCAACTCGCCGGGGCCGATGTTCTGTTAG
TCGATTCCGATCCCCAGGGCAGTGCCCGCGATTGGGCGGCCGTGCGGGAAGATCAACCGCTAACCGTTGT
CGGCATCGACCGCCCGACGATTGACCGCGACGTGAAGGCCATCGGCCGGCGCGACTTCGTAGTGATCGAC
GGAGCGCCCCAGGCGGCGGACTTGGCTGTGTCCGCGATCAAGGCAGCCGACTTCGTGCTGATTCCGGTGC
AGCCAAGCCCTTACGACATATGGGCCACCGCCGACCTGGTGGAGCTGGTTAAGCAGCGCATTGAGGTCAC
GGATGGAAGGCTACAAGCGGCCTTTGTCGTGTCGCGGGCGATCAAAGGCACGCGCATCGGCGGTGAGGTT
GCCGAGGCGCTGGCCGGGTACGAGCTGCCCATTCTTGAGTCCCGTATCACGCAGCGCGTGAGCTACCCAG
GCACTGCCGCCGCCGGCACAACCGTTCTTGAATCAGAACCCGAGGGCGACGCTGCCCGCGAGGTCCAGGC
GCTGGCCGCTGAAATTAAATCAAAACTCATTTGAGTTAATGAGGTAAAGAGAAAATGAGCAAAAGCACAA
ACACGCTAAGTGCCGGCCGTCCGAGCGCACGCAGCAGCAAGGCTGCAACGTTGGCCAGCCTGGCAGACAC
GCCAGCCATGAAGCGGGTCAACTTTCAGTTGCCGGCGGAGGATCACACCAAGCTGAAGATGTACGCGGTA
CGCCAAGGCAAGACCATTACCGAGCTGCTATCTGAATACATCGCGCAGCTACCAGAGTAAATGAGCAAAT
GAATAAATGAGTAGATGAATTTTAGCGGCTAAAGGAGGCGGCATGGAAAATCAAGAACAACCAGGCACCG
ACGCCGTGGAATGCCCCATGTGTGGAGGAACGGGCGGTTGGCCAGGCGTAAGCGGCTGGGTTGCCTGCCG
GCCCTGCAATGGCACTGGAACCCCCAAGCCCGAGGAATCGGCGTGAGCGGTCGCAAACCATCCGGCCCGG
TACAAATCGGCGCGGCGCTGGGTGATGACCTGGTGGAGAAGTTGAAGGCCGCGCAGGCCGCCCAGCGGCA
ACGCATCGAGGCAGAAGCACGCCCCGGTGAATCGTGGCAAGCGGCCGCTGATCGAATCCGCAAAGAATCC
CGGCAACCGCCGGCAGCCGGTGCGCCGTCGATTAGGAAGCCGCCCAAGGGCGACGAGCAACCAGATTTTT
TCGTTCCGATGCTCTATGACGTGGGCACCCGCGATAGTCGCAGCATCATGGACGTGGCCGTTTTCCGTCT
GTCGAAGCGTGACCGACGAGCTGGCGAGGTGATCCGCTACGAGCTTCCAGACGGGCACGTAGAGGTTTCC
GCAGGGCCGGCCGGCATGGCCAGTGTGTGGGATTACGACCTGGTACTGATGGCGGTTTCCCATCTAACCG
AATCCATGAACCGATACCGGGAAGGGAAGGGAGACAAGCCCGGCCGCGTGTTCCGTCCACACGTTGCGGA
CGTACTCAAGTTCTGCCGGCGAGCCGATGGCGGAAAGCAGAAAGACGACCTGGTAGAAACCTGCATTCGG
TTAAACACCACGCACGTTGCCATGCAGCGTACGAAGAAGGCCAAGAACGGCCGCCTGGTGACGGTATCCG
AGGGTGAAGCCTTGATTAGCCGCTACAAGATCGTAAAGAGCGAAACCGGGCGGCCGGAGTACATCGAGAT
CGAGCTAGCTGATTGGATGTACCGCGAGATCACAGAAGGCAAGAACCCGGACGTGCTGACGGTTCACCCC
GATTACTTTTTGATCGATCCCGGCATCGGCCGTTTTCTCTACCGCCTGGCACGCCGCGCCGCAGGCAAGG
CAGAAGCCAGATGGTTGTTCAAGACGATCTACGAACGCAGTGGCAGCGCCGGAGAGTTCAAGAAGTTCTG
TTTCACCGTGCGCAAGCTGATCGGGTCAAATGACCTGCCGGAGTACGATTTGAAGGAGGAGGCGGGGCAG
GCTGGCCCGATCCTAGTCATGCGCTACCGCAACCTGATCGAGGGCGAAGCATCCGCCGGTTCCTAATGTA
CGGAGCAGATGCTAGGGCAAATTGCCCTAGCAGGGGAAAAAGGTCGAAAAGGACTCTTTCCTGTGGATAG
CACGTACATTGGGAACCCAAAGCCGTACATTGGGAACCGGAACCCGTACATTGGGAACCCAAAGCCGTAC
ATTGGGAACCGGTCACACATGTAAGTGACTGATATAAAAGAGAAAAAAGGCGATTTTTCCGCCTAAAACT
CTTTAAAACTTATTAAAACTCTTAAAACCCGCCTGGCCTGTGCATAACTGTCTGGCCAGCGCACAGCCGA
AGAGCTGCAAAAAGCGCCTACCCTTCGGTCGCTGCGCTCCCTACGCCCCGCCGCTTCGCGTCGGCCTATC
GCGGCCGCTGGCCGCTCAAAAATGGCTGGCCTACGGCCAGGCAATCTACCAGGGCGCGGACAAGCCGCGC
CGTCGCCACTCGACCGCCGGCGCCCACATCAAGGCACCCTGCCTCGCGCGTTTCGGTGATGACGGTGAAA
ACCTCTGACACATGCAGCTCCCGGTGACGGTCACAGCTTGTCTGTAAGCGGATGCCGGGAGCAGACAAGC
CCGTCAGGGCGCGTCAGCGGGTGTTGGCGGGTGTCGGGGCGCAGCCATGACCCAGTCACGTAGCGATAGC
GGAGTGTATACTGGCTTAACTATGCGGCATCAGAGCAGATTGTACTGAGAGTGCACCATATGCGGTGTGA
AATACCGCACAGATGCGTAAGGAGAAAATACCGCATCAGGCGCTCTTCCGCTTCCTCGCTCACTGACTCG
CTGCGCTCGGTCGTTCGGCTGCGGCGAGCGGTATCAGCTCACTCAAAGGCGGTAATACGGTTATCCACAG
AATCAGGGGATAACGCAGGAAAGAACATGTGAGCAAAAGGCCAGCAAAAGGCCAGGAACCGTAAAAAGGC
CGCGTTGCTGGCGTTTTTCCATAGGCTCCGCCCCCCTGACGAGCATCACAAAAATCGACGCTCAAGTCAG
AGGTGGCGAAACCCGACAGGACTATAAAGATACCAGGCGTTTCCCCCTGGAAGCTCCCTCGTGCGCTCTC
CTGTTCCGACCCTGCCGCTTACCGGATACCTGTCCGCCTTTCTCCCTTCGGGAAGCGTGGCGCTTTCTCA
TAGCTCACGCTGTAGGTATCTCAGTTCGGTGTAGGTCGTTCGCTCCAAGCTGGGCTGTGTGCACGAACCC
CCCGTTCAGCCCGACCGCTGCGCCTTATCCGGTAACTATCGTCTTGAGTCCAACCCGGTAAGACACGACT
TATCGCCACTGGCAGCAGCCACTGGTAACAGGATTAGCAGAGCGAGGTATGTAGGCGGTGCTACAGAGTT
CTTGAAGTGGTGGCCTAACTACGGCTACACTAGAAGGACAGTATTTGGTATCTGCGCTCTGCTGAAGCCA
GTTACCTTCGGAAAAAGAGTTGGTAGCTCTTGATCCGGCAAACAAACCACCGCTGGTAGCGGTGGTTTTT
TTGTTTGCAAGCAGCAGATTACGCGCAGAAAAAAAGGATCTCAAGAAGATCCTTTGATCTTTTCTACGGG
GTCTGACGCTCAGTGGAACGAAAACTCACGTTAAGGGATTTTGGTCATGCATTCTAGGTGATTAGAAAAA
CTCATCGAGCATCAAATGAAACTGCAATTTATTCATATCAGGATTATCAATACCATATTTTTGAAAAAGC
CGTTTCTGTAATGAAGGAGAAAACTCACCGAGGCAGTTCCATAGGATGGCAAGATCCTGGTATCGGTCTG
CGATTCCGACTCGTCCAACATCAATACAACCTATTAATTTCCCCTCGTCAAAAATAAGGTTATCAAGTGA
GAAATCACCATGAGTGACGACTGAATCCGGTGAGAATGGCAAAAGTTTATGCATTTCTTTCCAGACTTGT
TCAACAGGCCAGCCATTACGCTCGTCATCAAAATCACTCGCATCAACCAAACCGTTATTCATTCGTGATT
GCGCCTGAGCGAGTCGAAATACGCGATCGCTGTTAAAAGGACAATTACAAACAGGAATCGAATGCAACCG
GCGCAGGAACACTGCCAGCGCATCAACAATATTTTCACCTGAATCAGGATATTCTTCTAATACCTGGAAT
GCTGTTTTCCCTGGGATCGCAGTGGTGAGTAACCATGCATCATCAGGAGTACGGATAAAATGCTTGATGG
TCGGAAGAGGCATAAATTCCGTCAGCCAGTTTAGTCTGACCATCTCATCTGTAACATCATTGGCAACGCT
ACCTTTGCCATGTTTCAGAAACAACTCTGGCGCATCGGGCTTCCCATACAATCGGTAGATTGTCGCACCT
GATTGCCCGACATTATCGCGAGCCCATTTATACCCATATAAATCAGCATCCATGTTGGAATTTAATCGCG
GCCTTGAGCAAGACGTTTCCCGTTGAATATGGCTCATAACAGAACTTATTATTTCCTTCCTCTTTTCTAC
AGTATTTAAAGATACCCCAAGAAGCTAATTATAACAAGACGAACTCCAATTCACTGTTCCTTGCATTCTA
AAACCTTAAATACCAGAAAACAGCTTTTTCAAAGTTGTTTTCAAAGTTGGCGTATAACATAGTATCGACG
GAGCCGATTTTGAAACCGCGGTGATCACAGGCAGCAACGCTCTGTCATCGTTACAATCAACATGCTACCC
TCCGCGAGATCATCCGTGTTTCAAACCCGGCAGCTTAGTTGCCGTTCTTCCGAATAGCATCGGTAACATG
AGCAAAGTCTGCCGCCTTACAACGGCTCTCCCGCTGACGCCGTCCCGGACTGATGGGCTGCCTGTATCGA
GTGGTGATTTTGTGCCGAGCTGCCGGTCGGGGAGCTGTTGGCTGGCTGGTGGCAGGATATATTGTGGTGT
AAACATAACGAATTCGTCTCAG
Features (pLannotate 1.2.2; 14 found; start..end, strand, type, name):
    289..1080    -  CDS            neo: KKA2_KLEPN - Also known as kan, nptII. Experimental evidence at protein level: Swiss-Prot protein existence level 1. Resistance to kanamycin, neomycin, paromomycin, ribostamycin, butirosin and gentamicin B. From Klebsiella pneumoniae.
   1086..1439    -  promoter       trpC promoter: promoter for Aspergillus nidulans trpC
   1459..2143    +  promoter       gpdA promoter (fragment): gpdA; promoter from the Aspergillus nidulans glyceraldehyde-3-phosphate dehydrogenase gene (Punt et al., 1990)
   2121..2696    +  CDS            LUCI_OPLGR: Experimental evidence at protein level: Swiss-Prot protein existence level 1. Catalytic subunit of oplophorus-luciferin 2-monooxygenase. Oxidoreductase that converts coelenterazine (the oplophorus luciferin) to coelenteramide under emission of blue light with a maximum at 454 nm. Is also active with bisdeoxycoelenterazine. From Oplophorus gracilirostris (Luminous shrimp).
   3820..3844    +  misc_feature   RB T-DNA repeat: right border repeat from nopaline C58 T-DNA
   4184..4585    +  CDS            Y4CG_SINFN (fragment): Protein inferred from homology: Swiss-Prot protein existence level 3. From Sinorhizobium fredii (strain NBRC 101917 / NGR234).
   5145..5774    +  CDS            pVS1 StaA: stability protein from the Pseudomonas plasmid pVS1 (Heeb et al., 2000)
   6203..7276    +  CDS            pVS1 RepA: replication protein from the Pseudomonas plasmid pVS1 (Heeb et al., 2000)
   7342..7536    +  rep_origin     pVS1 oriV: origin of replication for the Pseudomonas plasmid pVS1 (Heeb et al., 2000)
   7739..7778    +  CDS            rop (fragment): Rop protein, which maintains plasmids at low copy number; rop
   7880..8020    +  misc_feature   bom: basis of mobility region from pBR322
   8206..8794    -  rep_origin     ori: high-copy-number ColE1/pMB1/pBR322/pUC origin of replication
   8882..9697    -  CDS            KanR: aminoglycoside phosphotransferase; aph(3')-Ia; confers resistance to kanamycin in bacteria or G418 (Geneticin®) in eukaryotes
  10130..10154   +  misc_feature   LB T-DNA repeat: left border repeat from nopaline C58 T-DNA
