[The description below was written by a language model from this plasmid's Addgene catalogue record and pLannotate feature annotations shown in this document.]
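Description:
FB367 is a FungalBraid 2.0 synthetic biology module built in the pDGB3alpha1 backbone, a GoldenBraid-type binary vector of about 10.2 kb intended for genetic modification of filamentous fungi. The backbone carries a high-copy ColE1/pUC-type origin with the pBR322 bom region for propagation in E. coli, together with the pVS1 oriV, RepA and StaA functions, which in binary vectors of this kind support replication and stable maintenance in Agrobacterium. Bacterial selection is by kanamycin through an aph(3')-Ia KanR gene located outside the T-DNA. Nopaline-type left and right border repeats flank the payload, consistent with delivery by Agrobacterium-mediated transformation.

The insert combines two transcriptional units, annotated in a divergent, back-to-back orientation. In one, the Aspergillus nidulans gpdA promoter (detected as a fragment), a strong constitutive glyceraldehyde-3-phosphate dehydrogenase promoter, drives Nanoluciferase, the engineered luciferase derived from the catalytic subunit of the Oplophorus gracilirostris enzyme. In the other, on the opposite strand, the A. nidulans trpC promoter drives nptII (neo), an aminoglycoside phosphotransferase that provides geneticin (G418) resistance for selection of fungal transformants. The insert name indicates that both units end in a tub terminator (Ttub), although these terminators were not picked up by the automated annotation.

The stated purpose is expression of geneticin resistance together with Nanoluciferase. This makes it suitable as a selectable luminescent reporter module, and as an alpha-level plasmid it could be combined with other modules in further GoldenBraid assembly steps. The record does not state the cloning sites used.
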