Addgene plasmid #203630: FB367
Purpose: Module for the expression of geneticin resistance and Nanoluciferase.
Depositing lab: Jose Marcos. Depositing organization: Instituto de Agroquímica y Tecnología de Alimentos (IATA-CSIC). Publication: FungalBraid 2.0: expanding the synthetic biology toolbox for the biotechnological exploitation of filamentous fungi. Moreno-Gimenez E, Gandia M, Saez Z, Manzanares P, Yenush L, Orzaez D, Marcos JF, Garrigues S. Front Bioeng Biotechnol. 2023 Aug 7;11:1222812. doi: 10.3389/fbioe.2023.1222812. eCollection 2023. PubMed 37609115.
Backbone
  Vector backbone: pDGB3alpha1
  Vector type: Synthetic Biology
Growth in bacteria
  Bacterial resistance: Kanamycin, 50 μg/mL
  Growth temperature: 37°C
  Growth strain: DH5alpha
  Copy number: High Copy
Gene/Insert
  Gene/Insert name: PgpdA:Nluc:Ttub::PtrpC:nptII:Ttub
  Species: Synthetic
  Cloning method: Restriction Enzyme; 5′ cloning site unknown (unknown if destroyed)
Terms and licenses: Academic/Nonprofit Terms; Industry Terms: Not Available to Industry
How to cite: FB367 was a gift from Jose Marcos (Addgene plasmid # 203630 ; http://n2t.net/addgene:203630 ; RRID:Addgene_203630)
